Addgene plasmid #25757: pEN_hU6miR-G12-E
Purpose: Entry vector with human U6 promoter driving mouse G alpha 12 miR30-based shRNA.
Depositing lab: Iain Fraser. Depositing organization: California Institute of Technology. Publication: A single lentiviral vector platform for microRNA-based conditional RNA interference and coordinated transgene expression. Shin KJ, Wall EA, Zavzavadjian JR, Santat LA, Liu J, Hwang JI, Rebres R, Roach T, Seaman W, Simon MI, Fraser ID. Proc Natl Acad Sci U S A. 2006 Sep 12. 103(37):13759-64. 10.1073/pnas.0606179103 PubMed 16945906.
Backbone
  Vector backbone: pENTR1A-Gent
  Backbone manufacturer: ATCC 10326362
  Backbone size w/o insert (bp): 4310
  Vector type: Entry vector
Growth in bacteria
  Bacterial resistance: Gentamicin, 10 μg/mL
  Growth temperature: 37°C
  Growth strain: Top10
  Growth instructions: Top10
  Copy number: Unknown
Gene/Insert
  Gene/Insert name: G alpha 12 miR-shRNA (alt name: G alpha 12)
  Species: M. musculus (mouse)
  Insert size (bp): 22
  Entrez Gene: Gna12 (a.k.a. Galpha12)
  Cloning method: Restriction Enzyme; 5′ cloning site attL1 (not destroyed); 3′ cloning site attL2 (not destroyed)
  Sequencing primers: 5′ LKO1-5; 3′ n/a
Resource information
  A portion of this plasmid was derived from a plasmid made by: U6 promoter and miR-30- Greg Hannon, CSHL
Terms and licenses: Academic/Nonprofit Terms; Industry Terms: Not Available to Industry
Depositor comments: Entry vector with U6-driven G alpha 12 miR-shRNA G alpha 12 miR-shRNA: GCGACACCATCTTCGACAACAT Addgene sequence shows that this plasmid is missing the EcoRI site.
How to cite: pEN_hU6miR-G12-E was a gift from Iain Fraser (Addgene plasmid # 25757 ; http://n2t.net/addgene:25757 ; RRID:Addgene_25757)
