[The description below was written by a language model from this plasmid's Addgene catalogue record and the feature table of its GenBank file.]
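Description:
pEN_hU6miR-G12-E is a Gateway entry vector built on the pENTR1A-Gent backbone, carrying a human U6 promoter-driven, miR-30-based shRNA directed against mouse G alpha 12 (Gna12). The 4310 bp circular plasmid is propagated in E. coli from a high-copy ColE1/pUC-type origin. It is selected with gentamicin through the aacC1 gentamicin acetyltransferase gene, which is expressed from a class 1 integron Pc promoter. The rrnB T1 and T2 terminators lie upstream of the recombination cassette and insulate it from read-through transcription from the backbone.

The payload lies between attL1 and attL2, the sites recognised by LR Clonase. The RNA polymerase III U6 promoter drives a transcript in which the 22-nucleotide Gna12-targeting sequence is embedded in a human miR-30a scaffold: 5′ miR-30a flanking sequence, the stem arms on either side of the miR-30a loop, and 3′ miR-30a flanking sequence. Placing the hairpin in this microRNA context lets the endogenous miRNA processing machinery handle the transcript and release the mature silencing RNA. The record credits the U6 promoter and miR-30 elements to an earlier plasmid from another laboratory.

Because both attL sites are intact, the whole U6-miR-shRNA cassette can be moved by an LR reaction into attR-containing destination vectors. The associated publication describes a lentiviral platform for microRNA-based conditional RNA interference with coordinated transgene expression, which suggests the intended destinations. The construct therefore serves as a shuttle module for Gna12 knockdown in mouse cells. The depositor comments note that sequencing shows the plasmid lacks the EcoRI site.
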