LOCUS       Exported 4310 bp ds-DNA circular SYN 12-MAY-2021
DEFINITION  Entry vector with human U6 promoter driving mouse G alpha 12
            miR30-based shRNA..
ACCESSION   .
VERSION     .
KEYWORDS    pEN_hU6miR-G12-E
SOURCE      synthetic DNA construct
  ORGANISM  synthetic DNA construct
REFERENCE   1 (bases 1 to 4310)
  AUTHORS   Shin KJ, Wall EA, Zavzavadjian JR, Santat LA, Liu J, Hwang JI,
            Rebres R, Roach T, Seaman W, Simon MI, Fraser ID
  TITLE     A single lentiviral vector platform for microRNA-based conditional
            RNA interference and coordinated transgene expression.
  JOURNAL   Proc Natl Acad Sci U S A. 2006 Sep 12. 103(37):13759-64.
  PUBMED    16945906
REFERENCE   2 (bases 1 to 4310)
  AUTHORS   .
  TITLE     Direct Submission
  JOURNAL   Exported May 12, 2021 from SnapGene Server 1.1.58
            http://www.snapgene.com
FEATURES             Location/Qualifiers
     source          1..4310
                     /organism="synthetic DNA construct"
                     /mol_type="other DNA"
     primer_bind     25..48
                     /label=pENTR-F
                     /note="pENTR vectors, forward primer"
     protein_bind    67..166
                     /gene="mutant version of attL"
                     /label=attL1
                     /bound_moiety="LR Clonase(TM)"
                     /note="recombination site for the Gateway(R) LR reaction"
     promoter        426..667
                     /label=U6 promoter
                     /note="RNA polymerase III promoter for human U6 snRNA"
     primer_bind     426..446
                     /label=hU6-F
                     /note="Human U6 promoter, forward primer"
     primer_bind     598..617
                     /label=LKO.1 5'
                     /note="Human U6 promoter, forward primer"
     ncRNA           730..851
                     /label=5' miR-30a
                     /note="sequence upstream of the 71-nt precursor of the
                     human miR-30a microRNA (Zeng et al., 2002)"
                     /ncRNA_class="miRNA"
     ncRNA           879..893
                     /label=miR-30a loop
                     /note="loop from the the 71-nt precursor of the human
                     miR-30a microRNA (Zeng et al., 2002)"
                     /ncRNA_class="miRNA"
     ncRNA           921..1047
                     /label=3' miR-30a
                     /note="sequence downstream of the 71-nt precursor of the
                     human miR-30a microRNA (Zeng et al., 2002)"
                     /ncRNA_class="miRNA"
     protein_bind    complement(1080..1179)
                     /gene="mutant version of attL"
                     /label=attL2
                     /bound_moiety="LR Clonase(TM)"
                     /note="recombination site for the Gateway(R) LR reaction"
     primer_bind     complement(1291..1310)
                     /label=pENTR-R
                     /note="pENTR vectors, reverse primer"
     primer_bind     complement(1369..1388)
                     /label=Kan-R
                     /note="Kanamycin resistance gene, reverse primer"
     CDS             complement(1962..2495)
                     /codon_start=1
                     /gene="aacC1"
                     /product="gentamycin acetyltransferase"
                     /label=GmR
                     /note="confers resistance to gentamycin"
                     /translation="MLRSSNDVTQQGSRPKTKLGGSSMGIIRTCRLGPDQVKSMRAALD
                     LFGREFGDVATYSQHQPDSDYLGNLLRSKTFIALAAFDQEAVVGALAAYVLPRFEQPRS
                     EIYIYDLAVSGEHRRQGIATALINLLKHEANALGAYVIYVQADYGDDPAVALYTKLGIR
                     EEVMHFDIDPSTAT"
     promoter        complement(2684..2712)
                     /gene="intI1 (promoter lies within the coding sequence)"
                     /label=Pc promoter
                     /note="class 1 integron promoter"
     rep_origin      3369..3957
                     /direction=RIGHT
                     /label=ori
                     /note="high-copy-number ColE1/pMB1/pBR322/pUC origin of
                     replication"
     primer_bind     3858..3877
                     /label=pBR322ori-F
                     /note="pBR322 origin, forward primer"
     terminator      4122..4208
                     /gene="Escherichia coli rrnB"
                     /label=rrnB T1 terminator
                     /note="transcription terminator T1 from the E. coli rrnB
                     gene"
     terminator      4300..17
                     /label=rrnB T2 terminator
                     /note="transcription terminator T2 from the E. coli rrnB
                     gene"
ORIGIN
        1 ctgacggatg gcctttttgc gtttctacaa actcttcctg ttagttagtt acttaagctc
       61 gggccccaaa taatgatttt attttgactg atagtgacct gttcgttgca acaaattgat
      121 aagcaatgct tttttataat gccaactttg tacaaaaaag caggctttaa aggaaccaat
      181 tcagtcgact ggatcccccc gagtccaaca cccgtgggaa tcccatgggc accatggccc
      241 ctcgctccaa aaatgctttc gcgtctcgca gacactgctc ggtagtttcg gggatcagcg
      301 tttgagtaag agcccgcgtc tgaaccctcc gcgccgcccc ggcccagtgg aaagacgcgc
      361 aggcaaaacg caccacgtga cggagcgtga ccgcgcgccg agcgcgcgcc aaggtcgggc
      421 aggaagaggg cctatttccc atgattcctt catatttgca tatacgatac aaggctgtta
      481 gagagataat tagaattaat ttgactgtaa acacaaagat attagtacaa aatacgtgac
      541 gtagaaagta ataatttctt gggtagtttg cagtttttaa aattatgttt taaaatggac
      601 tatcatatgc ttaccgtaac ttgaaagtat ttcgatttct tggctttata tatcttgtgg
      661 aaaggacgaa acaccgtgct cgcttcggca gcacatatac tagtcgacta gggataacag
      721 ggtaattgtt tgaatgaggc ttcagtactt tacagaatcg ttgcctgcac atcttggaaa
      781 cacttgctgg gattacttct tcaggttaac ccaacagaag gctcgagaag gtatattgct
      841 gttgacagtg agcgacgaca ccatcttcga caacattagt gaagccacag atgtaatgtt
      901 gtcgaagatg gtgtcgctgc ctactgcctc ggaattcaag gggctacttt aggagcaatt
      961 atcttgttta ctaaaactga ataccttgct atctctttga tacattttta caaagctgaa
     1021 ttaaaatggt ataaattaaa tcactttttt caattggcgg ccgcactcga gatatctaga
     1081 cccagctttc ttgtacaaag ttggcattat aagaaagcat tgcttatcaa tttgttgcaa
     1141 cgaacaggtc actatcagtc aaaataaaat cattatttgc catccagctg cagctctggc
     1201 ccgtgtctca aaatctctga tgttacattg cacaagataa aaatatatca tcatgaacaa
     1261 taaaactgtc tgcttacata aacagtaata caaggggtgt tatgagccat attcaacggg
     1321 aaacgtcgag gccgcgatta aattccaaca tggatgctga tttatatggg tataaatggg
     1381 ctcgcgataa tgtcgggcaa tcaggtgcga caatctatcg cttgtatggg aagcccgatg
     1441 cgccagagtt gtttctgaaa catggcaaag gtagcgttgc caatgatgtt acagatgaga
     1501 tggtcagact aaactggctg acggaattta tgcctcttcc gaccatcaag cattttatcc
     1561 gtactcctga tgatgcatgg ttactcacca ctgcgatccc cggaaaaaca gcattccagg
     1621 tattagaaga atatcctgat tcaggtgaaa atattgttga tgcgctggca gtgtccctgc
     1681 gccggttgca ttcgattcct gtttgtaatt gtccttttaa cagcgatcgc gtatttcgtc
     1741 tcgctcaggc gcaatcacga atgaataacg gtttggttga tgcgagtgat tttgatgacg
     1801 agcgtaatgg ctggcctgtt gaacaagtct ggaaagaaat gcataaactt ttgccattct
     1861 caccggattc agtcgtcact catggtgatt tctcacttga taaccttatt tttgacgagg
     1921 ggaaattagg ccgggaagcc gatctcggct tgaacgaatt gttaggtggc ggtacttggg
     1981 tcgatatcaa agtgcatcac ttcttcccgt atgcccaact ttgtatagag agccactgcg
     2041 ggatcgtcac cgtaatctgc ttgcacgtag atcacataag caccaagcgc gttggcctca
     2101 tgcttgagga gattgatgag cgcggtggca atgccctgcc tccggtgctc gccggagact
     2161 gcgagatcat agatatagat ctcactacgc ggctgctcaa acctgggcag aacgtaagcc
     2221 gcgagagcgc caacaaccgc ttcttggtcg aaggcagcaa gcgcgatgaa tgtcttacta
     2281 cggagcaagt tcccgaggta atcggagtcc ggctgatgtt gggagtaggt ggctacgtct
     2341 ccgaactcac gaccgaaaag atcaagagca gcccgcatgg atttgacttg gtcagggccg
     2401 agcctacatg tgcgaatgat gcccatactt gagccaccta actttgtttt agggcgactg
     2461 ccctgctgcg taacatcgtt gctgctgcgt aacatcgttg ctgctccata acatcaaaca
     2521 tcgacccacg gcgtaacgcg cttgctgctt ggatgcccga ggcatagact gtacaaaaaa
     2581 acagtcataa caagccatga aaaccgccac tgcgccgtta ccaccgctgc gttcggtcaa
     2641 ggttctggac cagttgcgtg agcgcatacg ctacttgcat tacagtttac gaaccgaaca
     2701 ggcttatgtc aactgggttc gtgccttcat ccgtttccac ggtgtgcgtc acccggcaac
     2761 cttgggcagc agcgaagtcg aggcatttct gtcctggctg gcgaacgagc gcaaggtttc
     2821 ggtctccacg catcgtcagg cattggcggc cttgctgttc ttctacggca aggtgctgtg
     2881 cacggatctg ccctggcttc aggagatcgg aagacctcgg ccgtcgcggc gcttgccggt
     2941 ggtgctgacc ccggatgaag tggttcgcat cctcggtttt ctggaaggcg agcatcgttt
     3001 gttcgcccag gactctagct atagttctag tggttggcta ctaataggtt gtattgatgt
     3061 tggacgagtc ggaatcgcag accgatacca ggatcttgcc atcctatgga actgcctcgg
     3121 tgagttttct ccttcattac agaaacggct ttttcaaaaa tatggtattg ataatcctga
     3181 tatgaataaa ttgcagtttc atttgatgct cgatgagttt ttctaatcag aattggttaa
     3241 ttggttgtaa cactggcaga gcattacgct gacttgacgg gacggcgcaa gctcatgacc
     3301 aaaatccctt aacgtgagtt ttcgttccac tgagcgtcag accccgtaga aaagatcaaa
     3361 ggatcttctt gagatccttt ttttctgcgc gtaatctgct gcttgcaaac aaaaaaacca
     3421 ccgctaccag cggtggtttg tttgccggat caagagctac caactctttt tccgaaggta
     3481 actggcttca gcagagcgca gataccaaat actgtccttc tagtgtagcc gtagttaggc
     3541 caccacttca agaactctgt agcaccgcct acatacctcg ctctgctaat cctgttacca
     3601 gtggctgctg ccagtggcga taagtcgtgt cttaccgggt tggactcaag acgatagtta
     3661 ccggataagg cgcagcggtc gggctgaacg gggggttcgt gcacacagcc cagcttggag
     3721 cgaacgacct acaccgaact gagataccta cagcgtgagc tatgagaaag cgccacgctt
     3781 cccgaaggga gaaaggcgga caggtatccg gtaagcggca gggtcggaac aggagagcgc
     3841 acgagggagc ttccaggggg aaacgcctgg tatctttata gtcctgtcgg gtttcgccac
     3901 ctctgacttg agcgtcgatt tttgtgatgc tcgtcagggg ggcggagcct atggaaaaac
     3961 gccagcaacg cggccttttt acggttcctg gccttttgct ggccttttgc tcacatgttc
     4021 tttcctgcgt tatcccctga ttctgtggat aaccgtatta ccgctagcat ggatctcggg
     4081 gacgtctaac tactaagcga gagtagggaa ctgccaggca tcaaataaaa cgaaaggctc
     4141 agtcggaaga ctgggccttt cgttttatct gttgtttgtc ggtgaacgct ctcctgagta
     4201 ggacaaatcc gccgggagcg gatttgaacg ttgtgaagca acggcccgga gggtggcggg
     4261 caggacgccc gccataaact gccaggcatc aaactaagca gaaggccatc
//
