>Addgene plasmid #25757 | pEN_hU6miR-G12-E | addgene partial sequence | sequence record 31784 | 25757 with LKO.1-5
CTTTATATATCTTGTGGAAAGGACGAAACACCGTGCTCGCTTCGGCAGCACATATACTAGTCGACTAGGG
ATAACAGGGTAATTGTTTGAATGAGGCTTCAGTACTTTACAGAATCGTTGCCTGCACATCTTGGAAACAC
TTGCTGGGATTACTTCTTCAGGTTAACCCAACAGAAGGCTCGAGAAGGTATATTGCTGTTGACAGTGAGC
GACGACACCATCTTCGACAACATTAGTGAAGCCACAGATGTAATGTTGTCGAAGATGGTGTCGCTGCCTA
CTGCCTCGCAATTCAAGGGGCTACTTTAGGAGCAATTATCTTGTTTACTAAAACTGAATACCTTGCTATC
TCTTTGATACATTTTTACAAAGCTGAATTAAAATGGTATAAATTAAATCACTTTTTTCAATTCGCGGCCG
CACTCGAGATATCTAGACCCAGCTTTCTTGTACAAAGTTGGCATTATAAGAAAGCATTGCTTATCAATTT
GTTGCAACGAACAGGTCACTATCAGTCAAAATAAAATCATTATTTGCCATCCAGCTGCAGCTCTGGCCCG
TGTCTCAAAATCTCTGATGTTACATTGCACAAGATAAAAATATATCATCATGAACAATAAAACTGTCTGC
TTACATAAACAGTAATACAAGGGGTGTTATGAGCCATATTCAACGGGAAACGTCGAGGCCGCGATTAAAT
TCCAACATGGATGCTGATTTATATGGGTATAAATGGGCTCGCGATAATGTCGGGCAATCAGGTGCGACAA
TCTATCGCTTGTATGGGAAGCCCGATGCGCCAGA
